>Addgene plasmid #157399 | pD649-HAsp-HLA-B-COMP5AP-AviTag-9xHis | addgene full sequence | sequence record 486295 | Addgene NGS Result
TTTCAATATTATTGAAGCATTTATCAGGGTTATTGTCTCATGAGCGGATACATATTTGAATGTATTTAGA
AAAATAAACAAATAGGGGTCAGTGTTACAACCAATTAACCAATTCTGAACATTATCGCGAGCCCATTTAT
ACCTGAATATGGCTCATAACACCCCTTGCTCATGACCAAAATCCCTTAACGTGAGTTACGCGCGCGTCGT
TCCACTGAGCGTCAGACCCCGTAGAAAAGATCAAAGGATCTTCTTGAGATCCTTTTTTTCTGCGCGTAAT
CTGCTGCTTGCAAACAAAAAAACCACCGCTACCAGCGGTGGTTTGTTTGCCGGATCAAGAGCTACCAACT
CTTTTTCCGAAGGTAACTGGCTTCAGCAGAGCGCAGATACCAAATACTGTTCTTCTAGTGTAGCCGTAGT
TAGCCCACCACTTCAAGAACTCTGTAGCACCGCCTACATACCTCGCTCTGCTAATCCTGTTACCAGTGGC
TGCTGCCAGTGGCGATAAGTCGTGTCTTACCGGGTTGGACTCAAGACGATAGTTACCGGATAAGGCGCAG
CGGTCGGGCTGAACGGGGGGTTCGTGCACACAGCCCAGCTTGGAGCGAACGACCTACACCGAACTGAGAT
ACCTACAGCGTGAGCTATGAGAAAGCGCCACGCTTCCCGAAGGGAGAAAGGCGGACAGGTATCCGGTAAG
CGGCAGGGTCGGAACAGGAGAGCGCACGAGGGAGCTTCCAGGGGGAAACGCCTGGTATCTTTATAGTCCT
GTCGGGTTTCGCCACCTCTGACTTGAGCGTCGATTTTTGTGATGCTCGTCAGGGGGGCGGAGCCTATGGA
AAAACGCCAGCAACGCGGCCTTTTTACGGTTCCTGGCCTTTTGCTGGCCTTTTGCTCACATGTTCTTTCC
TGCGTTATCCCCTGATTCTGTGGATAACCGTATTACCGCCTTTGAGTGAGCTGATACCGCTCGCCGCAGC
CGAACGACCGAGCGCAGCGAGTCAGTGAGCGAGGAAGCGGAAGGCGAGAGTAGGGAACTGCCAGGCATCA
AACTAAGCAGAAGGCCCCTGACGGATGGCCTTTTTGCGTTTCTACAAACTCTTTCTGTGTTGTAAAACGA
CGGCCAGTCTTAAGCTCGGGCCCCCTGGGCGGTTCTGATAACGAGTAATCGTTAATCCGCAAATAACGTA
AAAACCCGCTTCGGCGGGTTTTTTTATGGGGGGAGTTTAGGGAAAGAGCATTTGTCAGAATATTTAAGGG
CGCCTGTCACTTTGCTTGATATATGAGAATTATTTAACCTTATAAATGAGAAAAAAGCAACGCACTTTAA
ATAAGATACGTTGCTTTTTCGATTGATGAACACCTATAATTAAACTATTCATCTATTATTTATGATTTTT
TGTATATACAATATTTCTAGTTTGTTAAAGAGAATTAAGAAAATAAATCTCGAAAATAATAAAGGGAAAA
TCAGTTTTTGATATCAAAATTATACATGTCAACGATAATACAAAATATAATACAAACTATAAGATGTTAT
CAGTATTTATTATCATTTAGAATAAATTTTGTGTCGCCCTTAATTGTGAGCGGATAACAATTACGAGCTT
CATGCACAGTGGCGTTGACTCAATATTGGCCATTAGCCATATTATTCATTGGTTATATAGCATAAATCAA
TATTGGCTATTGGCCATTGCATACGTTGTATCTATATCATAATATGTACATTTATATTGGCTCATGTCCA
ATATGACCGCCATGTTGGCATTGATTATTGACTAGTTATTAATAGTAATCAATTACGGGGTCATTAGTTC
ATAGCCCATATATGGAGTTCCGCGTTACATAACTTACGGTAAATGGCCCGCCTGGCTGACCGCCCAACGA
CCCCCGCCCATTGACGTCAATAATGACGTATGTTCCCATAGTAACGCCAATAGGGACTTTCCATTGACGT
CAATGGGTGGAGTATTTACGGTAAACTGCCCACTTGGCAGTACATCAAGTGTATCATATGCCAAGTACGC
CCCCTATTGACGTCAATGACGGTAAATGGCCCGCCTGGCATTATGCCCAGTACATGACCTTATGGGACTT
TCCTACTTGGCAGTACATCTACGTATTAGTCATCGCTATTACCATGGTGATGCGGTTTTGGCAGTACATC
AATGGGCGTGGATAGCGGTTTGACTCACGGGGATTTCCAAGTCTCCACCCCATTGACGTCAATGGGAGTT
TGTTTTGGCACCAAAATCAACGGGACTTTCCAAAATGTCGTAACAACTCCGCCCCATTGACGCAAATGGG
CGGTAGGCGTGTACGGTGGGAGGTCTATATAAGCAGAGCTCGTTTAGTGAACCGTCAGATCGCCTGGAGA
CGCCATCCACGCTGTTTTGACCTCCATAGAAGACACCGGGACCGATCCAGCCTCCGCGGCCGGGAACGGT
GCATTGGAACGCGGATTCCCCGTGCCAAGAGTGACGTAAGTACCGCCTATAGAGTCTATAGGCCCACCCC
CTTGGCTTCGTTAGAACGCGGCTACAATTAATACATAACCTTATGTATCATACACATACGATTTAGGTGA
CACTATAGAATAACATCCACTTTGCCTTTCTCTCCACAGGTGTCCACTCCCAGGTCCAACTGCACCTCGG
TTCTATCGAAAACGCGCCTGCTAGCGCCACCATGAAGACCATCATTGCCCTGAGCTACATCTTCTGCCTG
GTGTTCGCTGCGGCCGCC
[297 nt withheld, positions 2749-3045]
GGCGGAGGCGGATCTGGTGGCGGAGGAAGTGGCGGCGGAGGATCTGGATCTCACAGCATGCGGTACTTCT
ACACCGCCATGAGCAGACCTGGAAGAGGCGAGCCCAGATTCATTGCCGTGGGCTACGTGGACGACACCCA
GTTCGTCAGATTCGACAGCGACGCCGCCTCTCCTAGAACCGAACCTAGAGCACCCTGGATCGAGCAAGAG
GGCCCTGAGTACTGGGACAGAAACACCCAGATCTTCAAGACCAACACGCAGACCTACAGAGAGAGCCTGC
GGAACCTGCGGGGCTACTACAATCAGTCTGAGGCCGGCAGCCACATCATCCAGAGGATGTACGGCTGTGA
TCTGGGCCCCGATGGCAGACTGCTGAGAGGACATGATCAGAGCGCCTACGACGGCAAGGACTATATCGCC
CTGAACGAGGACCTGAGCAGCTGGACAGCTGCCGATACAGCCGCTCAGATCACCCAGAGAAAGTGGGAAG
CCGCCAGAGTGGCCGAACAGCTGAGAGCCTATCTGGAAGGCCTGTGCGTGGAATGGCTGCGGAGATACCT
GGAAAACGGCAAAGAGACACTGCAGCGGGCCGATCCTCCTAAGACACATGTGACCCACCATCCTGTGTCC
GACCACGAGGCCACACTGAGATGTTGGGCCCTGGGCTTTTACCCTGCCGAGATCACACTGACCTGGCAGA
GAGATGGCGAGGATCAGACCCAGGATACCGAGCTGGTGGAAACAAGACCTGCCGGCGACCGGACCTTCCA
GAAATGGGCTGCTGTGGTGGTTCCCAGCGGCGAGGAACAGAGATACACCTGTCACGTGCAGCACGAGGGC
CTGCCTAAGCCTCTGACTCTGAGATGGGAGCCTAGCAGCCAGAGCACAATCCCCATTGGCGCGCCGGAAG
ATCAAGTTGATCCAAGATTGATTGATGGCAAGGGCGGATCTCTGGAGGTGCTGTTCCAGGGACCAGGCGG
AAGCGGCAATCCCGGCGGCGATCTGGCCCCCCAGATGCTGCGCGAGCTGCAGGAGACCAATGCCGCCCTG
CAGGACGTGCGCGAGCTGCTGCGCCACCGCGTGAAGGAGATCACCTTCCTGAAGAACACCGTGATGGAGT
GCGACGCCTGCGGTATGCAGCCCTCTAGAGGCTCCGGCTCCATCATCCCAGTTGAGGAGGAGAACCCGGA
CTTCTGGAACCGCGAGGCAGCCGAGGCCCTGGGTGCCGCCAAGAAGCTGCAGCCTGCACAGACAGCCGCC
AAGAACCTCATCATCTTCCTGGGCGATGGGATGGGGGTGTCTACGGTGACAGCTGCCAGGATCCTAAAAG
GGCAGAAGAAGGACAAACTGGGGCCTGAGATACCCCTGGCCATGGACCGCTTCCCATATGTGGCTCTGTC
CAAGACATACAATGTAGACAAACATGTGCCAGACAGTGGAGCCACAGCCACGGCCTACCTGTGCGGGGTC
AAGGGCAACTTCCAGACCATTGGCTTGAGTGCAGCCGCCCGCTTTAACCAGTGCAACACGACACGCGGCA
ACGAGGTCATCTCCGTGATGAATCGGGCCAAGAAAGCAGGGAAGTCAGTGGGAGTGGTAACCACCACACG
AGTGCAGCACGCCTCGCCAGCCGGCACCTACGCCCACACGGTGAACCGCAACTGGTACTCGGACGCCGAC
GTGCCTGCCTCGGCCCGCCAGGAGGGGTGCCAGGACATCGCTACGCAGCTCATCTCCAACATGGACATTG
ACGTGATCCTAGGTGGAGGCCGAAAGTACATGTTTCGCATGGGAACCCCAGACCCTGAGTACCCAGATGA
CTACAGCCAAGGTGGGACCAGGCTGGACGGGAAGAATCTGGTGCAGGAATGGCTGGCGAAGCGCCAGGGT
GCCCGGTATGTGTGGAACCGCACTGAGCTCATGCAGGCTTCCCTGGACCCGTCTGTGACCCATCTCATGG
GTCTCTTTGAGCCTGGAGACATGAAATACGAGATCCACCGAGACTCCACACTGGACCCCTCCCTGATGGA
GATGACAGAGGCTGCCCTGCGCCTGCTGAGCAGGAACCCCCGCGGCTTCTTCCTCTTCGTGGAGGGTGGT
CGCATCGACCATGGTCATCATGAAAGCAGGGCTTACCGGGCACTGACTGAGACGATCATGTTCGACGACG
CCATTGAGAGGGCGGGCCAGCTCACCAGCGAGGAGGACACGCTGAGCCTCGTCACTGCCGACCACTCCCA
CGTCTTCTCCTTCGGAGGCTACCCCCTGCGAGGGAGCTCCATCTTCGGGCTGGCCCCTGGCAAGGCCCGG
GACAGGAAGGCCTACACGGTCCTCCTATACGGAAACGGTCCAGGCTATGTGCTCAAGGACGGCGCCCGGC
CGGATGTTACCGAGAGCGAGAGCGGGAGCCCCGAGTATCGGCAGCAGTCAGCAGTGCCCCTGGACGAAGA
GACCCACGCAGGCGAGGACGTGGCGGTGTTCGCGCGCGGCCCGCAGGCGCACCTGGTTCACGGCGTGCAG
GAGCAGACCTTCATAGCGCACGTCATGGCCTTCGCCGCCTGCCTGGAGCCCTACACCGCCTGCGACCTGG
CGCCCCCCGCCGGCACCACCGACGCCGCGCACCCGGGTGGCGGAGGACTGAACGACATCTTCGAGGCTCA
GAAAATCGAATGGCACGAACATCACCATCACCATCACCATCACCATTAAGGCCGGCCTGTAGTCACTGGC
ACAACGCGTTACCCGGTAAGCCAATCGGGTATACACGGTCGTCATACTGCAGACAGGGTTCTTCTACTTT
GCAAGATAGTCTTGAGTAGTAAAATAAATAGATAGAGAAAATCAGCCTCGACTGTGCCTTCTAGTTGCCA
GCCATCTGTTGTTTGCCCCTCCCCCGTGCCTTCCTTGACCCTGGAAGGTGCCACTCCCACTGTCCTTTCC
TAATAAAATGAGGAAATTGCATCACAACACTCAACCCTATCTCGGTCTATTCTTTTGATTTATAAGGGAT
TTTGCCGATTTCGGCCTATTGGTTAAAAAATGAGCTGATTTAACAAAAATTTAACGCGAATTAATTCTGT
GGAATGTGTGTCAGTTAGGGTGTGGAAAGTCCCCAGGCTCCCCAGCAGGCAGAAGTATGCAAAGCATGCA
TCTCAATTAGTCAGCAACCAGGTGTGGAAAGTCCCCAGGCTCCCCAGCAGGCAGAAGTATGCAAAGCATG
CATCTCAATTAGTCAGCAACCATAGTCCCGCCCCTAACTCCGCCCATCCCGCCCCTAACTCCGCCCAGTT
CCGCCCATTCTCCGCCCCATGGCTGACTAATTTTTTTTATTTATGCAGAGGCCGAGGCCGCCTCTGCCTC
TGAGCTATTCCAGAAGTAGTGAGGAGGCTTTTTTGGAGGCCTAGGCTTTTGCAAAAAGCTCCCGGGAGCT
TGTATATCCATTTTCGGATCTGATCAGCACGTGTTGACAATTAATCATCGGCATAGTATATCGGCATAGT
ATAATACGACAAGGTGAGGAACTAAACCATGACCGAGTACAAGCCCACGGTGCGCCTCGCCACCCGCGAC
GACGTCCCCAGGGCCGTACGCACCCTCGCCGCCGCGTTCGCCGACTACCCCGCCACGCGCCACACCGTCG
ATCCGGACCGCCACATCGAGCGGGTCACCGAGCTGCAAGAACTCTTCCTCACGCGCGTCGGGCTCGACAT
CGGCAAGGTGTGGGTCGCGGACGACGGCGCCGCGGTGGCGGTCTGGACCACGCCGGAGAGCGTCGAAGCG
GGGGCGGTGTTCGCCGAGATCGGCCCGCGCATGGCCGAGTTGAGCGGTTCCCGGCTGGCCGCGCAGCAAC
AGATGGAAGGCCTCCTGGCGCCGCACCGGCCCAAGGAGCCCGCGTGGTTCCTGGCCACCGTCGGCGTCTC
GCCCGACCACCAGGGCAAGGGTCTGGGCAGCGCCGTCGTGCTCCCCGGAGTGGAGGCGGCCGAGCGCGCC
GGGGTGCCCGCCTTCCTGGAGACATCCGCGCCCCGCAACCTCCCCTTCTACGAGCGGCTCGGCTTCACCG
TCACCGCCGACGTCGAGGTGCCCGAAGGACCGCGCACCTGGTGCATGACCCGCAAGCCCGGTGCCTGACA
CGTGCTACGAGATTTCGATTCCACCGCCGCCTTCTATGAAAGGTTGGGCTTCGGAATCGTTTTCCGGGAC
GCCGGCTGGATGATCCTCCAGCGCGGGGATCTCATGCTGGAGTTCTTCGCCCACCCCAACTTGTTTATTG
CAGCTTATAATGGTTACAAATAAAGCAATAGCATCACAAATTTCACAAATAAAGCATTTTTTTCACTGCA
TTCTAGTTGTGGTTTGTCCAAACTCATCAATGTATCTTATCATGTCTGTATACCGTCGACCTCTAGCTAG
AGCTTGGCGTAATCATGGTCATTACCAATGCTTAATCAGTGAGGCACCTATCTCAGCGATCTGTCTATTT
CGTTCATCCATAGTTGCCTGACTCCCCGTCGTGTAGATAACTACGATACGGGAGGGCTTACCATCTGGCC
CCAGCGCTGCGATGATACCGCGAGAACCACGCTCACCGGCTCCGGATTTATCAGCAATAAACCAGCCAGC
CGGAAGGGCCGAGCGCAGAAGTGGTCCTGCAACTTTATCCGCCTCCATCCAGTCTATTAATTGTTGCCGG
GAAGCTAGAGTAAGTAGTTCGCCAGTTAATAGTTTGCGCAACGTTGTTGCCATCGCTACAGGCATCGTGG
TGTCACGCTCGTCGTTTGGTATGGCTTCATTCAGCTCCGGTTCCCAACGATCAAGGCGAGTTACATGATC
CCCCATGTTGTGCAAAAAAGCGGTTAGCTCCTTCGGTCCTCCGATCGTTGTCAGAAGTAAGTTGGCCGCA
GTGTTATCACTCATGGTTATGGCAGCACTGCATAATTCTCTTACTGTCATGCCATCCGTAAGATGCTTTT
CTGTGACTGGTGAGTACTCAACCAAGTCATTCTGAGAATAGTGTATGCGGCGACCGAGTTGCTCTTGCCC
GGCGTCAATACGGGATAATACCGCGCCACATAGCAGAACTTTAAAAGTGCTCATCATTGGAAAACGTTCT
TCGGGGCGAAAACTCTCAAGGATCTTACCGCTGTTGAGATCCAGTTCGATGTAACCCACTCGTGCACCCA
ACTGATCTTCAGCATCTTTTACTTTCACCAGCGTTTCTGGGTGAGCAAAAACAGGAAGGCAAAATGCCGC
AAAAAAGGGAATAAGGGCGACACGGAAATGTTGAATACTCATATTCTTCCTT
Features (pLannotate 1.2.2; 25 found; start..end, strand, type, name):
    119..143     -  CDS            KanR (fragment): aminoglycoside phosphotransferase; aph(3')-Ia; confers resistance to kanamycin
    254..842     +  rep_origin     ori: high-copy-number ColE1/pMB1/pBR322/pUC origin of replication
   1067..1084    +  terminator     rrnB T2 terminator (fragment): transcription terminator T2 from the E. coli rrnB gene
   1109..1128    -  CDS            lacZα (fragment): LacZα fragment of β-galactosidase; lacZ fragment
   1584..1600    +  protein_bind   lac operator: The lac repressor binds to the lac operator to inhibit transcription in E. coli. This inhibition can be relieved by adding lactose or isopropyl-β-D-thiogalactopyranoside (IPTG). lac repressor encoded by lacI
   1843..2146    +  enhancer       CMV enhancer: human cytomegalovirus immediate early enhancer
   2147..2350    +  promoter       CMV promoter: human cytomegalovirus (CMV) immediate early promoter
   2486..2529    +  intron         CMV intron (fragment): modified intron A from human cytomegalovirus
   2581..2599    +  promoter       SP6 promoter: promoter for bacteriophage SP6 RNA polymerase
   2603..2640    +  CDS            IgH signal sequence (fragment): signal sequence from the mouse immunoglobulin heavy chain variable region
   2704..3045    +  CDS            B2M (sequence partly withheld): B2MG_CHLAE - Experimental evidence at protein level: Swiss-Prot protein existence level 1. Component of the class I major histocompatibility complex (MHC). Involved in the presentation of peptide antigens to the immune system. From Chlorocebus aethiops (Green monkey) (Cercopithecus aethiops).
   3094..3942    +  CDS            HLA-B (fragment): HLAB_HUMAN - Also known as HLAB. Experimental evidence at protein level: Swiss-Prot protein existence level 1. Allele B*67:01: Displays peptides sharing a common signature motif, namely a Pro residue at position 2 and Leu anchor residue at the C-terminus. From Homo sapiens (Human).
   4039..4218    +  CDS            Comp (fragment): COMP_RAT - Experimental evidence at protein level: Swiss-Prot protein existence level 1. May play a role in the structural integrity of cartilage via its interaction with other extracellular matrix proteins such as the collagens and fibronectin. Can mediate the interaction of chondrocytes with the cartilage extracellular matrix through interaction with cell surface integrin receptors. Could play a role in the pathogenesis of osteoarthritis. Potent suppressor of apoptosis in both primary chondrocytes and transformed cells. Suppresses apoptosis by blocking the activation of caspase-3 and by indu
   4206..5658    +  CDS            SEAP (fragment): secreted alkaline phosphatase from human placenta The natural enzyme has a C-terminal transmembrane sequence that is replaced by a GPI anchor.
   5683..5724    +  CDS            AviTag™ (fragment): peptide tag that allows for enzymatic biotinylation
   5728..5751    +  CDS            8xHis: 8xHis affinity tag
   5897..6008    +  polyA_signal   bGH poly(A) signal: bovine growth hormone polyadenylation signal
   6009..6117    +  rep_origin     f1 ori (fragment): f1 bacteriophage origin of replication; arrow indicates direction of (+) strand synthesis
   6131..6460    +  promoter       SV40 promoter: SV40 enhancer and early promoter
   6508..6555    +  promoter       EM7 promoter: synthetic bacterial promoter&nbsp
   6574..7173    +  CDS            PuroR (fragment): puromycin N-acetyltransferase; pac from Streptomyces; confers resistance to puromycin
   7183..7308    +  CDS            ble (fragment): BLE_KLEPN - Experimental evidence at protein level: Swiss-Prot protein existence level 1. Binding protein with a strong affinity to the bleomycin family of antibiotics. Binds to CL990; an antimitotic-antibiotic compound. From Klebsiella pneumoniae.
   7303..7424    +  polyA_signal   SV40 poly(A) signal: SV40 polyadenylation signal
   7477..8337    -  CDS            AmpR: β-lactamase; bla; confers resistance to ampicillin, carbenicillin, and related antibiotics
   8340..89      -  promoter       AmpR promoter (fragment) (across the origin): bla
