[The description below was written by a language model from this plasmid's Addgene catalogue record and pLannotate feature annotations shown in this document.]
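Description:
pD649-HAsp-HLA-B-COMP5AP-AviTag-9xHis is a mammalian expression plasmid built on the pD649 backbone and designed to secrete the extracellular domain of human HLA-B as a multimerised, enzymatically detectable fusion protein. It is maintained in E. coli at high copy through a ColE1/pUC-type origin with ampicillin selection (β-lactamase). The sequenced record is 8,347 nt, matching the stated backbone plus insert. A separate SV40 early/EM7 promoter cassette drives a puromycin N-acetyltransferase coding sequence followed by an SV40 poly(A) signal, which could allow puromycin selection in mammalian cells, although the record does not describe such use. Short fragments annotated as KanR, lacZα, ble and f1 ori appear to be backbone remnants. The depositor notes that some plasmids in this collection may carry an IS4-like transposase upstream of the CMV promoter; no such element is annotated here.

Expression is driven by the CMV enhancer/promoter with a CMV intron A fragment, followed by an SP6 promoter that also serves as a sequencing primer site. The open reading frame begins with a secretion signal (named HAsp in the construct, though the annotation software matched this region to an IgH signal sequence fragment). The feature table then shows a β2-microglobulin sequence upstream of the HLA-B ectodomain, suggesting a single-chain β2m–heavy chain arrangement, although the catalogue entry lists only HLA-B. Downstream, on the backbone, are the pentamerising coiled-coil of cartilage oligomeric matrix protein, placental alkaline phosphatase, an AviTag for enzymatic biotinylation and a polyhistidine tag, terminated by the bGH poly(A) signal. The pentameric alkaline phosphatase fusion increases avidity and provides an enzymatic readout. The construct belongs to a collection made for screening extracellular protein–protein interactions among human IgSF cell-surface proteins.
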