Addgene plasmid #157399: pD649-HAsp-HLA-B-COMP5AP-AviTag-9xHis
Purpose: Mammalian expression of cell-surface protein extracellular domain fused to COMP5AP-AviTag-9xHis. Protein is secreted from cells.
Depositing lab: Chris Garcia. Depositing organization: Stanford University. Publication: A Human IgSF Cell-Surface Interactome Reveals a Complex Network of Protein-Protein Interactions. Wojtowicz WM, Vielmetter J, Fernandes RA, Siepe DH, Eastman CL, Chisholm GB, Cox S, Klock H, Anderson PW, Rue SM, Miller JJ, Glaser SM, Bragstad ML, Vance J, Lam AW, Lesley SA, Zinn K, Garcia KC. Cell. 2020 Aug 20;182(4):1027-1043.e17. doi: 10.1016/j.cell.2020.07.025. PubMed 32822567.
Backbone
  Vector backbone: pD649
  Backbone size w/o insert (bp): 7153
  Vector type: Mammalian Expression
Growth in bacteria
  Bacterial resistance: Ampicillin, 100 μg/mL
  Growth temperature: 37°C
  Growth strain: DH5alpha
  Copy number: High Copy
Gene/Insert
  Gene/Insert name: HLA-B (alt name: 1B35)
  Species: H. sapiens (human)
  Insert size (bp): 1194
  Entrez Gene: HLA-B (a.k.a. AS, B-4901, HLAB)
  Promoter: CMV/SP6
  Tag / fusion protein: COMP5AP-AviTag-9xHis (C terminal on backbone)
  Cloning method: Restriction Enzyme; 5′ cloning site GCGGCCGC (not destroyed); 3′ cloning site GGCGCGCC (not destroyed)
  Sequencing primers: 5′ ATTTAGGTGACACTATAG; 3′ CGTCGCACTCCATCACGGTG
Resource information
  A portion of this plasmid was derived from a plasmid made by: synthesis by ThermoFisher
Terms and licenses: Academic/Nonprofit Terms; Industry Terms: Not Available to Industry
Depositor comments: Some plasmids in this collection may have an IS4-like element ISVsa5 family transposase upstream of the CMV promoter.
How to cite: pD649-HAsp-HLA-B-COMP5AP-AviTag-9xHis was a gift from Chris Garcia (Addgene plasmid # 157399 ; http://n2t.net/addgene:157399 ; RRID:Addgene_157399)
