>Addgene plasmid #157399 | pD649-HAsp-HLA-B-COMP5AP-AviTag-9xHis | depositor partial sequence | sequence record 303908 | insert (extracellular domain)
[297 nt withheld, positions 1-297]
GGCGGAGGCGGATCTGGTGGCGGAGGAAGTGGCGGCGGAGGATCTGGATCTCACAGCATGCGGTACTTCT
ACACCGCCATGAGCAGACCTGGAAGAGGCGAGCCCAGATTCATTGCCGTGGGCTACGTGGACGACACCCA
GTTCGTCAGATTCGACAGCGACGCCGCCTCTCCTAGAACCGAACCTAGAGCACCCTGGATCGAGCAAGAG
GGCCCTGAGTACTGGGACAGAAACACCCAGATCTTCAAGACCAACACGCAGACCTACAGAGAGAGCCTGC
GGAACCTGCGGGGCTACTACAATCAGTCTGAGGCCGGCAGCCACATCATCCAGAGGATGTACGGCTGTGA
TCTGGGCCCCGATGGCAGACTGCTGAGAGGACATGATCAGAGCGCCTACGACGGCAAGGACTATATCGCC
CTGAACGAGGACCTGAGCAGCTGGACAGCTGCCGATACAGCCGCTCAGATCACCCAGAGAAAGTGGGAAG
CCGCCAGAGTGGCCGAACAGCTGAGAGCCTATCTGGAAGGCCTGTGCGTGGAATGGCTGCGGAGATACCT
GGAAAACGGCAAAGAGACACTGCAGCGGGCCGATCCTCCTAAGACACATGTGACCCACCATCCTGTGTCC
GACCACGAGGCCACACTGAGATGTTGGGCCCTGGGCTTTTACCCTGCCGAGATCACACTGACCTGGCAGA
GAGATGGCGAGGATCAGACCCAGGATACCGAGCTGGTGGAAACAAGACCTGCCGGCGACCGGACCTTCCA
GAAATGGGCTGCTGTGGTGGTTCCCAGCGGCGAGGAACAGAGATACACCTGTCACGTGCAGCACGAGGGC
CTGCCTAAGCCTCTGACTCTGAGATGGGAGCCTAGCAGCCAGAGCACAATCCCCATT
